>Addgene plasmid #137712 | dCas9-3×RFP-P2A-wtAcrIIA4/gRNA telo | addgene full sequence | sequence record 272430 | Addgene NGS Result
TGGAAGGGCTAATTCACTCCCAAAGAAGACAAGATATCCTTGATCTGTGGATCTACCACACACAAGGCTA
CTTCCCTGATTAGCAGAACTACACACCAGGGCCAGGGGTCAGATATCCACTGACCTTTGGATGGTGCTAC
AAGCTAGTACCAGTTGAGCCAGATAAGGTAGAAGAGGCCAATAAAGGAGAGAACACCAGCTTGTTACACC
CTGTGAGCCTGCATGGGATGGATGACCCGGAGAGAGAAGTGTTAGAGTGGAGGTTTGACAGCCGCCTAGC
ATTTCATCACGTGGCCCGAGAGCTGCATCCGGAGTACTTCAAGAACTGCTGATATCGAGCTTGCTACAAG
GGACTTTCCGCTGGGGACTTTCCAGGGAGGCGTGGCCTGGGCGGGACTGGGGAGTGGCGAGCCCTCAGAT
CCTGCATATAAGCAGCTGCTTTTTGCCTGTACTGGGTCTCTCTGGTTAGACCAGATCTGAGCCTGGGAGC
TCTCTGGCTAACTAGGGAACCCACTGCTTAAGCCTCAATAAAGCTTGCCTTGAGTGCTTCAAGTAGTGTG
TGCCCGTCTGTTGTGTGACTCTGGTAACTAGAGATCCCTCAGACCCTTTTAGTCAGTGTGGAAAATCTCT
AGCAGTGGCGCCCGAACAGGGACTTGAAAGCGAAAGGGAAACCAGAGGAGCTCTCTCGACGCAGGACTCG
GCTTGCTGAAGCGCGCACGGCAAGAGGCGAGGGGCGGCGACTGGTGAGTACGCCAAAAATTTTGACTAGC
GGAGGCTAGAAGGAGAGAGATGGGTGCGAGAGCGTCAGTATTAAGCGGGGGAGAATTAGATCGCGATGGG
AAAAAATTCGGTTAAGGCCAGGGGGAAAGAAAAAATATAAATTAAAACATATAGTATGGGCAAGCAGGGA
GCTAGAACGATTCGCAGTTAATCCTGGCCTGTTAGAAACATCAGAAGGCTGTAGACAAATACTGGGACAG
CTACAACCATCCCTTCAGACAGGATCAGAAGAACTTAGATCATTATATAATACAGTAGCAACCCTCTATT
GTGTGCATCAAAGGATAGAGATAAAAGACACCAAGGAAGCTTTAGACAAGATAGAGGAAGAGCAAAACAA
AAGTAAGACCACCGCACAGCAAGCGGCCGGCCGCTGATCTTCAGACCTGGAGGAGGAGATATGAGGGACA
ATTGGAGAAGTGAATTATATAAATATAAAGTAGTAAAAATTGAACCATTAGGAGTAGCACCCACCAAGGC
AAAGAGAAGAGTGGTGCAGAGAGAAAAAAGAGCAGTGGGAATAGGAGCTTTGTTCCTTGGGTTCTTGGGA
GCAGCAGGAAGCACTATGGGCGCAGCGTCAATGACGCTGACGGTACAGGCCAGACAATTATTGTCTGGTA
TAGTGCAGCAGCAGAACAATTTGCTGAGGGCTATTGAGGCGCAACAGCATCTGTTGCAACTCACAGTCTG
GGGCATCAAGCAGCTCCAGGCAAGAATCCTGGCTGTGGAAAGATACCTAAAGGATCAACAGCTCCTGGGG
ATTTGGGGTTGCTCTGGAAAACTCATTTGCACCACTGCTGTGCCTTGGAATGCTAGTTGGAGTAATAAAT
CTCTGGAACAGATTTGGAATCACACGACCTGGATGGAGTGGGACAGAGAAATTAACAATTACACAAGCTT
AATACACTCCTTAATTGAAGAATCGCAAAACCAGCAAGAAAAGAATGAACAAGAATTATTGGAATTAGAT
AAATGGGCAAGTTTGTGGAATTGGTTTAACATAACAAATTGGCTGTGGTATATAAAATTATTCATAATGA
TAGTAGGAGGCTTGGTAGGTTTAAGAATAGTTTTTGCTGTACTTTCTATAGTGAATAGAGTTAGGCAGGG
ATATTCACCATTATCGTTTCAGACCCACCTCCCAACCCCGAGGGGACCCGACAGGCCCGAAGGAATAGAA
GAAGAAGGTGGAGAGAGAGACAGAGACAGATCCATTCGATTAGTGAACGGATCTCGACGGTATCGCCGAA
TTGACAAATGGCAGTATTCATCCACAATTTTAAAAGAAAAGGGGGGATTGGGGGGTACAGTGCAGGGGAA
AGAATAGTAGACATAATAGCAACAGACATACAAACTAAAGAATTACAAAAACAAATTACAAAAATTCAAA
ATTTTCGGGTTTATTACAGGGACAGCAGAGATCCAGTTTGGACTAGCGATGCTAGCTGATGCGGGCCCTA
GTTATTAATAGTAATCAATTACGGGGTCATTAGTTCATAGCCCATATATGGAGTTCCGCGTTACATAACT
TACGGTAAATGGCCCGCCTGGCTGACCGCCCAACGACCCCCGCCCATTGACGTCAATAATGACGTATGTT
CCCATAGTAACGCCAATAGGGACTTTCCATTGACGTCAATGGGTGGAGTATTTACGGTAAACTGCCCACT
TGGCAGTACATCAAGTGTATCATATGCCAAGTACGCCCCCTATTGACGTCAATGACGGTAAATGGCCCGC
CTGGCATTATGCCCAGTACATGACCTTATGGGACTTTCCTACTTGGCAGTACATCTACGTATTAGTCATC
GCTATTACCATGGTGATGCGGTTTTGGCAGTACATCAATGGGCGTGGATAGCGGTTTGACTCACGGGGAT
TTCCAAGTCTCCACCCCATTGACGTCAATGGGAGTTTGTTTTGGCACCAAAATCAACGGGACTTTCCAAA
ATGTCGTAACAACTCCGCCCCATTGACGCAAATGGGCGGTAGGCGTGTACGGTGGGAGGTCTATATAAGC
AGAGCTCTCCCTATCAGTGATAGAGATCTCCCTATCAGTGATAGAGATCGTCGACGAGCTCGTTTAGTGA
ACCGTCAGATCGCCTGGAGACGCCATCCACGCTGTTTTGACCTCCATAGAAGACACCGGGACCGATCCAG
CCTACCGGTTAAGGTGAACGCGTGCAGGCTGGCGCCACCATGGCCCCTAAAAAGAAACGCAAGGTCGAAT
TCGGAAGCGGAAGCGACAAGAAGTACTCCATTGGGCTCGCTATCGGTACCAACAGCGTCGGCTGGGCCGT
CATTACGGACGAGTACAAGGTGCCGAGCAAAAAATTCAAAGTTCTGGGCAATACCGATCGCCACAGCATA
AAGAAGAACCTCATTGGAGCCCTCCTGTTCGACTCCGGGGAGACGGCCGAAGCCACGCGGCTCAAAAGAA
CAGCACGGCGCAGATATACCCGCAGAAAGAATCGGATCTGCTACCTGCAGGAGATCTTTAGTAATGAGAT
GGCTAAGGTGGATGACTCTTTCTTCCATAGGCTGGAGGAGTCCTTTTTGGTGGAGGAGGATAAAAAGCAC
GAGCGCCACCCAATCTTTGGCAATATCGTGGACGAGGTGGCGTACCATGAAAAGTACCCAACCATATATC
ATCTGAGGAAGAAGCTGGTAGACAGTACTGATAAGGCTGACTTGCGGTTGATCTATCTCGCGCTGGCGCA
CATGATCAAATTTCGGGGACACTTCCTCATCGAGGGGGACCTGAACCCAGACAACAGCGATGTCGACAAA
CTCTTTATCCAACTGGTTCAGACTTACAATCAGCTTTTCGAGGAGAACCCGATCAACGCATCCGGCGTTG
ACGCCAAAGCAATCCTGAGCGCTAGGCTGTCCAAATCCCGGCGGCTCGAAAACCTCATCGCACAGCTCCC
TGGGGAGAAGAAGAACGGCCTGTTTGGTAATCTTATCGCCCTGTCACTCGGGCTGACCCCCAACTTTAAA
TCTAACTTCGACCTGGCCGAAGATGCCAAGCTGCAACTGAGCAAAGACACCTACGATGATGATCTCGACA
ATCTGCTGGCCCAGATCGGCGACCAGTACGCAGACCTTTTTTTGGCGGCAAAGAACCTGTCAGACGCCAT
TCTGCTGAGTGATATTCTGCGAGTGAACACGGAGATCACCAAAGCTCCGCTGAGCGCTAGTATGATCAAG
CGCTATGATGAGCACCACCAAGACTTGACTTTGCTGAAGGCCCTTGTCAGACAGCAACTGCCTGAGAAGT
ACAAGGAAATTTTCTTCGATCAGTCTAAAAATGGCTACGCCGGATACATTGACGGCGGAGCAAGCCAGGA
GGAATTTTACAAATTTATTAAGCCCATCTTGGAAAAAATGGACGGCACCGAGGAGCTGCTGGTAAAGCTG
AACAGAGAAGATCTGTTGCGCAAACAGCGCACTTTCGACAATGGAAGCATCCCCCACCAGATTCACCTGG
GCGAACTGCACGCTATCCTCAGGCGGCAAGAGGATTTCTACCCCTTTTTGAAAGATAACAGGGAAAAGAT
TGAGAAAATCCTCACATTTCGGATACCCTACTATGTAGGCCCCCTCGCTCGGGGAAATTCCAGATTCGCG
TGGATGACTCGCAAATCAGAAGAGACCATCACTCCCTGGAACTTCGAGGAAGTCGTGGATAAGGGGGCCT
CTGCCCAGTCCTTCATCGAAAGGATGACTAACTTTGATAAAAATCTGCCTAACGAAAAGGTGCTTCCTAA
ACACTCTCTGCTGTACGAGTACTTCACAGTTTATAACGAGCTCACCAAGGTCAAATACGTCACAGAAGGG
ATGAGAAAGCCAGCATTCCTGTCTGGAGAGCAGAAGAAAGCTATCGTGGACCTCCTCTTCAAGACGAACC
GGAAAGTTACCGTGAAACAGCTCAAAGAAGACTATTTCAAAAAGATTGAATGTTTCGACTCTGTTGAAAT
CAGCGGAGTGGAGGATCGCTTCAACGCATCCCTGGGAACGTATCACGATCTCCTGAAAATCATTAAAGAC
AAGGACTTCCTGGACAATGAGGAGAACGAGGACATTCTTGAGGACATTGTCCTCACCCTTACGTTGTTTG
AAGATAGGGAGATGATTGAAGAACGCTTGAAAACTTACGCTCATCTCTTCGACGACAAAGTCATGAAACA
GCTCAAGAGACGCCGATATACAGGATGGGGGCGGCTGTCAAGAAAACTGATCAATGGCATCCGAGACAAG
CAGAGTGGAAAGACAATCCTGGATTTTCTTAAGTCCGATGGATTTGCCAACCGGAACTTCATGCAGTTGA
TCCATGATGACTCTCTCACCTTTAAGGAGGACATCCAGAAAGCACAAGTTTCTGGCCAGGGGGACAGTCT
TCACGAGCACATCGCTAATCTTGCAGGTAGCCCAGCTATCAAAAAGGGAATACTGCAGACCGTTAAGGTC
GTGGATGAACTCGTCAAAGTAATGGGAAGGCATAAGCCCGAGAATATCGTTATCGAGATGGCCCGAGAGA
ACCAAACTACCCAGAAGGGACAGAAGAACAGTAGGGAAAGGATGAAGAGGATTGAAGAGGGTATAAAAGA
ACTGGGGTCCCAAATCCTTAAGGAACACCCAGTTGAAAACACCCAGCTTCAGAATGAGAAGCTCTACCTG
TACTACCTGCAGAACGGCAGGGACATGTACGTGGATCAGGAACTGGACATCAACCGGTTGTCCGACTACG
ACGTGGATGCTATCGTGCCCCAAAGCTTTCTCAAAGATGATTCTATTGATAATAAAGTGTTGACAAGATC
CGATAAAAATAGAGGGAAGAGTGATAACGTCCCCTCAGAAGAAGTTGTCAAGAAAATGAAAAATTATTGG
CGGCAGCTGCTGAACGCCAAACTGATCACACAACGGAAGTTCGATAATCTGACTAAGGCTGAACGAGGTG
GCCTGTCTGAGTTGGATAAAGCCGGCTTCATCAAAAGGCAGCTTGTTGAGACACGCCAGATCACCAAGCA
CGTGGCCCAAATTCTCGATTCACGCATGAACACCAAGTACGATGAAAATGACAAACTGATTCGAGAGGTG
AAAGTTATTACTCTGAAGTCTAAGCTGGTCTCAGATTTCAGAAAGGACTTTCAGTTTTATAAGGTGAGAG
AGATCAACAATTACCACCATGCGCATGATGCCTACCTGAATGCAGTGGTAGGCACTGCACTTATCAAAAA
ATATCCCAAGCTGGAATCTGAATTTGTTTACGGAGACTATAAAGTGTACGATGTTAGGAAAATGATCGCA
AAGTCTGAGCAGGAAATAGGCAAGGCCACCGCTAAGTACTTCTTTTACAGCAATATTATGAATTTTTTCA
AGACCGAGATTACACTGGCCAATGGAGAGATTCGGAAGCGACCACTTATCGAAACAAACGGAGAAACAGG
AGAAATCGTGTGGGACAAGGGTAGGGATTTCGCGACAGTCCGCAAGGTCCTGTCCATGCCGCAGGTGAAC
ATCGTTAAAAAGACCGAAGTACAGACCGGAGGCTTCTCCAAGGAAAGTATCCTCCCGAAAAGGAACAGCG
ACAAGCTGATCGCACGCAAAAAAGATTGGGACCCCAAGAAATACGGCGGATTCGATTCTCCTACAGTCGC
TTACAGTGTACTGGTTGTGGCCAAAGTGGAGAAAGGGAAGTCTAAAAAACTCAAAAGCGTCAAGGAACTG
CTGGGCATCACAATCATGGAGCGATCCAGCTTCGAGAAAAACCCCATCGACTTTCTCGAAGCGAAAGGAT
ATAAAGAGGTCAAAAAAGACCTCATCATTAAGCTGCCCAAGTACTCTCTCTTTGAGCTTGAAAACGGCCG
GAAACGAATGCTCGCTAGTGCGGGCGAGCTGCAGAAAGGTAACGAGCTGGCACTGCCCTCTAAATACGTT
AATTTCTTGTATCTGGCCAGCCACTATGAAAAGCTCAAAGGGTCTCCCGAAGATAATGAGCAGAAGCAGC
TGTTCGTGGAACAACACAAACACTACCTTGATGAGATCATCGAGCAAATAAGCGAGTTCTCCAAAAGAGT
GATCCTCGCCGACGCTAACCTCGATAAGGTGCTTTCTGCTTACAATAAGCACAGGGATAAGCCCATCAGG
GAGCAGGCAGAAAACATTATCCACTTGTTTACTCTGACCAACTTGGGCGCGCCTGCAGCCTTCAAGTACT
TCGACACCACCATAGACAGAAAGCGGTACACCTCTACAAAGGAGGTCCTGGACGCCACACTGATTCATCA
GTCAATTACGGGGCTCTATGAAACAAGAATCGACCTCTCTCAGCTCGGTGGAGACGGCTCTACTAGTGGC
TCTCCCAAGAAGAAGAGGAAGGTAGGATCCGGAAGTATGGTGAGCAAGGGCGAGGAGGATAACATGGCCA
TCATCAAGGAGTTCATGCGCTTCAAGGTGCACATGGAGGGCTCCGTGAACGGCCACGAGTTCGAGATCGA
GGGCGAGGGCGAGGGCCGCCCCTACGAGGGCACCCAGACCGCCAAGCTGAAGGTGACCAAGGGTGGCCCC
CTGCCCTTCGCCTGGGACATCCTGTCCCCTCAGTTCATGTACGGCTCCAAGGCCTACGTGAAGCACCCCG
CCGACATCCCCGACTACTTGAAGCTGTCCTTCCCCGAGGGCTTCAAGTGGGAGCGCGTGATGAACTTCGA
GGACGGCGGCGTGGTGACCGTGACCCAGGACTCCTCACTGCAGGACGGCGAGTTCATCTACAAGGTGAAG
CTGCGCGGCACCAACTTCCCCTCCGACGGCCCCGTAATGCAGAAGAAGACCATGGGCTGGGAGGCCTCCT
CCGAGCGGATGTACCCCGAGGACGGCGCCCTGAAGGGCGAGATCAAGCAGAGGCTGAAGCTGAAGGACGG
CGGCCACTACGACGCTGAGGTCAAGACCACCTACAAGGCCAAGAAGCCCGTGCAGCTGCCCGGCGCCTAC
AACGTCAACATCAAGTTGGACATCACCTCCCACAACGAGGACTACACCATCGTGGAACAGTACGAACGCG
CTGAGGGCCGCCACTCCACCGGCGGCATGGACGAGCTGTACAAGTCTGGCGGCCGCTCTGGCATGGTGAG
CAAGGGCGAGGAGGATAACATGGCCATCATCAAGGAGTTCATGCGCTTCAAGGTGCACATGGAGGGCTCC
GTGAACGGCCACGAGTTCGAGATCGAGGGCGAGGGCGAGGGCCGCCCCTACGAGGGCACCCAGACCGCCA
AGCTGAAGGTGACCAAGGGTGGCCCCCTGCCCTTCGCCTGGGACATCCTGTCCCCTCAGTTCATGTACGG
CTCCAAGGCCTACGTGAAGCACCCCGCCGACATCCCCGACTACTTGAAGCTGTCCTTCCCCGAGGGCTTC
AAGTGGGAGCGCGTGATGAACTTCGAGGACGGCGGCGTGGTGACCGTGACCCAGGACTCCTCACTGCAGG
ACGGCGAGTTCATCTACAAGGTGAAGCTGCGCGGCACCAACTTCCCCTCCGACGGCCCCGTAATGCAGAA
GAAGACCATGGGCTGGGAGGCCTCCTCCGAGCGGATGTACCCCGAGGACGGCGCCCTGAAGGGCGAGATC
AAGCAGAGGCTGAAGCTGAAGGACGGCGGCCACTACGACGCTGAGGTCAAGACCACCTACAAGGCCAAGA
AGCCCGTGCAGCTGCCCGGCGCCTACAACGTCAACATCAAGTTGGACATCACCTCCCACAACGAGGACTA
CACCATCGTGGAACAGTACGAACGCGCTGAGGGCCGCCACTCCACCGGCGGCATGGACGAGCTGTACAAG
GGTAGCATCGATGGTAGCATGGTGAGCAAGGGCGAGGAGGATAACATGGCCATCATCAAGGAGTTCATGC
GCTTCAAGGTGCACATGGAGGGCTCCGTGAACGGCCACGAGTTCGAGATCGAGGGCGAGGGCGAGGGCCG
CCCCTACGAGGGCACCCAGACCGCCAAGCTGAAGGTGACCAAGGGTGGCCCCCTGCCCTTCGCCTGGGAC
ATCCTGTCCCCTCAGTTCATGTACGGCTCCAAGGCCTACGTGAAGCACCCCGCCGACATCCCCGACTACT
TGAAGCTGTCCTTCCCCGAGGGCTTCAAGTGGGAGCGCGTGATGAACTTCGAGGACGGCGGCGTGGTGAC
CGTGACCCAGGACTCCTCACTGCAGGACGGCGAGTTCATCTACAAGGTGAAGCTGCGCGGCACCAACTTC
CCCTCCGACGGCCCCGTAATGCAGAAGAAGACCATGGGCTGGGAGGCCTCCTCCGAGCGGATGTACCCCG
AGGACGGCGCCCTGAAGGGCGAGATCAAGCAGAGGCTGAAGCTGAAGGACGGCGGCCACTACGACGCTGA
GGTCAAGACCACCTACAAGGCCAAGAAGCCCGTGCAGCTGCCCGGCGCCTACAACGTCAACATCAAGTTG
GACATCACCTCCCACAACGAGGACTACACCATCGTGGAACAGTACGAACGCGCTGAGGGCCGCCACTCCA
CCGGCGGCATGGACGAGCTGTACAAGCTCGAGGGAAGTGGAGCTACAAACTTTAGCCTTCTCAAACAAGC
AGGAGATGTCGAAGAGAATCCTGGCCCGGCTAGCATGGCCCCGAAGAAAAAGCGAAAGGTGGGCGGAAGC
GGAGGTTCCATGAACATTAACGACCTGATTCGGGAAATAAAGAACAAGGACTACACGGTCAAGCTGTCAG
GCACCGACTCCAACTCTATAACACAGCTCATTATAAGGGTTAATAATGATGGCAACGAATATGTCATCTC
TGAATCCGAGAATGAATCAATCGTGGAGAAATTCATCAGTGCATTTAAAAACGGCTGGAACCAGGAGTAC
GAAGATGAGGAAGAGTTCTACAATGATATGCAAACTATCACACTGAAATCTGAGCTGAACTAGTCTAGAT
AATCAACCTCTGGATTACAAAATTTGTGAAAGATTGACTGGTATTCTTAACTATGTTGCTCCTTTTACGC
TATGTGGATACGCTGCTTTAATGCCTTTGTATCATGCTATTGCTTCCCGTATGGCTTTCATTTTCTCCTC
CTTGTATAAATCCTGGTTGCTGTCTCTTTATGAGGAGTTGTGGCCCGTTGTCAGGCAACGTGGCGTGGTG
TGCACTGTGTTTGCTGACGCAACCCCCACTGGTTGGGGCATTGCCACCACCTGTCAGCTCCTTTCCGGGA
CTTTCGCTTTCCCCCTCCCTATTGCCACGGCGGAACTCATCGCCGCCTGCCTTGCCCGCTGCTGGACAGG
GGCTCGGCTGTTGGGCACTGACAATTCCGTGGTGTTGTCGGGGAAATCATCGTCCTTTCCTTGGCTGCTC
GCCTGTGTTGCCACCTGGATTCTGCGCGGGACGTCCTTCTGCTACGTCCCTTCGGCCCTCAATCCAGCGG
ACCTTCCTTCCCGCGGCCTGCTGCCGGCTCTGCGGCCTCTTCCGCGTCTTCGCCTTCGCCCTCAGACGAG
TCGGATCTCCCTTTGGGCCGCCTCCCCGCCTGAGATCCTTTAAGACCAATGACTTACAAGGCAGCTGTAG
ATCTTAGCCACTTTTTAAAAGAAAAGGGGGGACTGGAAGGGCTAATTCACTCCCAACGAAGACAAGATCT
GCTTTTTGCTTGTACTGGGTCTCTCTGGTTAGACCAGATCTGAGCCTGGGAGCTCTCTGGCTAACTAGGG
AACCCACTGCTTAAGCCTCAATAAAGCTTGCCTTGAGTGCTTCAAGTAGTGTGTGCCCGTCTGTTGTGTG
ACTCTGGTAACTAGAGATCCCTCAGACCCTTTTAGTCAGTGTGGAAAATCTCTAGCAGTAGTAGTTCATG
TCATCTTATTATTCAGTATTTATAACTTGCAAAGAAATGAATATCAGAGAGTGAGAGGCCCGGGGCGGCC
GCCCCCTTCACCGAGGGCCTATTTCCCATGATTCCTTCATATTTGCATATACGATACAAGGCTGTTAGAG
AGATAATTGGAATTAATTTGACTGTAAACACAAAGATATTAGTACAAAATACGTGACGTAGAAAGTAATA
ATTTCTTGGGTAGTTTGCAGTTTTAAAATTATGTTTTAAAATGGACTATCATATGCTTACCGTAACTTGA
AAGTATTTCGATTTCTTGGCTTTATATATCTTGTGGAAAGGACGAAACACCGTTAGGGTTAGGGTTAGGG
TTGTTTTAGAGCTAGAAATAGCAAGTTAAAATAAGGCTAGTCCGTTATCAACTTGAAAAAGTGGCACCGA
GTCGGTGCTTTTTTTGAATTCTCGACCCCCGGGTTAATTAAGGAAAGGGCTAGATCATTCTTGAAGACGA
AAGGGCCTCGTGATACGCCTATTTTTATAGGTTAATGTCATGATAATAATGGTTTCTTAGACGTCAGGTG
GCACTTTTCGGGGAAATGTGCGCGGAACCCCTATTTGTTTATTTTTCTAAATACATTCAAATATGTATCC
GCTCATGAGACAATAACCCTGATAAATGCTTCAATAATATTGAAAAAGGAAGAGTATGAGTATTCAACAT
TTCCGTGTCGCCCTTATTCCCTTTTTTGCGGCATTTTGCCTTCCTGTTTTTGCTCACCCAGAAACGCTGG
TGAAAGTAAAAGATGCTGAAGATCAGTTGGGTGCACGAGTGGGTTACATCGAACTGGATCTCAACAGCGG
TAAGATCCTTGAGAGTTTTCGCCCCGAAGAACGTTTTCCAATGATGAGCACTTTTAAAGTTCTGCTATGT
GGCGCGGTATTATCCCGTGTTGACGCCGGGCAAGAGCAACTCGGTCGCCGCATACACTATTCTCAGAATG
ACTTGGTTGAGTACTCACCAGTCACAGAAAAGCATCTTACGGATGGCATGACAGTAAGAGAATTATGCAG
TGCTGCCATAACCATGAGTGATAACACTGCGGCCAACTTACTTCTGACAACGATCGGAGGACCGAAGGAG
CTAACCGCTTTTTTGCACAACATGGGGGATCATGTAACTCGCCTTGATCGTTGGGAACCGGAGCTGAATG
AAGCCATACCAAACGACGAGCGTGACACCACGATGCCTGTAGCAATGGCAACAACGTTGCGCAAACTATT
AACTGGCGAACTACTTACTCTAGCTTCCCGGCAACAATTAATAGACTGGATGGAGGCGGATAAAGTTGCA
GGACCACTTCTGCGCTCGGCCCTTCCGGCTGGCTGGTTTATTGCTGATAAATCTGGAGCCGGTGAGCGTG
GGTCTCGCGGTATCATTGCAGCACTGGGGCCAGATGGTAAGCCCTCCCGTATCGTAGTTATCTACACGAC
GGGGAGTCAGGCAACTATGGATGAACGAAATAGACAGATCGCTGAGATAGGTGCCTCACTGATTAAGCAT
TGGTAACTGTCAGACCAAGTTTACTCATATATACTTTAGATTGATTTAAAACTTCATTTTTAATTTAAAA
GGATCTAGGTGAAGATCCTTTTTGATAATCTCATGACCAAAATCCCTTAACGTGAGTTTTCGTTCCACTG
AGCGTCAGACCCCGTAGAAAAGATCAAAGGATCTTCTTGAGATCCTTTTTTTCTGCGCGTAATCTGCTGC
TTGCAAACAAAAAAACCACCGCTACCAGCGGTGGTTTGTTTGCCGGATCAAGAGCTACCAACTCTTTTTC
CGAAGGTAACTGGCTTCAGCAGAGCGCAGATACCAAATACTGTTCTTCTAGTGTAGCCGTAGTTAGGCCA
CCACTTCAAGAACTCTGTAGCACCGCCTACATACCTCGCTCTGCTAATCCTGTTACCAGTGGCTGCTGCC
AGTGGCGATAAGTCGTGTCTTACCGGGTTGGACTCAAGACGATAGTTACCGGATAAGGCGCAGCGGTCGG
GCTGAACGGGGGGTTCGTGCACACAGCCCAGCTTGGAGCGAACGACCTACACCGAACTGAGATACCTACA
GCGTGAGCTATGAGAAAGCGCCACGCTTCCCGAAGGGAGAAAGGCGGACAGGTATCCGGTAAGCGGCAGG
GTCGGAACAGGAGAGCGCACGAGGGAGCTTCCAGGGGGAAACGCCTGGTATCTTTATAGTCCTGTCGGGT
TTCGCCACCTCTGACTTGAGCGTCGATTTTTGTGATGCTCGTCAGGGGGGCGGAGCCTATGGAAAAACGC
CAGCAACGCGGCCTTTTTACGGTTCCTGGCCTTTTGCTGGCCTTTTGCTCACATGTTCTTTCCTGCGTTA
TCCCCTGATTCTGTGGATAACCGTATTACCGCCTTTGAGTGAGCTGATACCGCTCGCCGCAGCCGAACGA
CCGAGCGCAGCGAGTCAGTGAGCGAGGAAGCGGAAGAGCGCCCAATACGCAAACCGCCTCTCCCCGCGCG
TTGGCCGATTCATTAATGCAGCAAGCTCATGGCTGACTAATTTTTTTTATTTATGCAGAGGCCGAGGCCG
CCTCGGCCTCTGAGCTATTCCAGAAGTAGTGAGGAGGCTTTTTTGGAGGCCTAGGCTTTTGCAAAAAGCT
CCCCGTGGCACGACAGGTTTCCCGACTGGAAAGCGGGCAGTGAGCGCAACGCAATTAATGTGAGTTAGCT
CACTCATTAGGCACCCCAGGCTTTACACTTTATGCTTCCGGCTCGTATGTTGTGTGGAATTGTGAGCGGA
TAACAATTTCACACAGGAAACAGCTATGACATGATTACGAATTTCACAAATAAAGCATTTTTTTCACTGC
ATTCTAGTTGTGGTTTGTCCAAACTCATCAATGTATCTTATCATGTCTGGATCAACTGGATAACTCAAGC
TAACCAAAATCATCCCAAACTTCCCACCCCATACCCTATTACCACTGCCAATTACCTGTGGTTTCATTTA
CTCTAAACCTGTGATTCCTCTGAATTATTTTCATTTTAAAGAAATTGTATTTGTTAAATATGTACTACAA
ACTTAGTAGT
Features (pLannotate 1.2.2; 31 found; start..end, strand, type, name):
    377..634     +  LTR            5' LTR (truncated): truncated 5' long terminal repeat (LTR) from HIV-1
    681..806     +  misc_feature   HIV-1 Ψ: packaging signal of human immunodeficiency virus type 1
    790..1128    +  CDS            HIV-1 gag (fragment): gag protein from human immunodeficiency virus 1; gag
   1303..1536    +  misc_feature   RRE: The Rev response element (RRE) of HIV-1 allows for Rev-dependent mRNA export from the nucleus to the cytoplasm.
   1913..2013    +  CDS            Rev (fragment): human immunodeficiency virus 1 (HIV-1) Rev protein; rev; enhances nuclear export of unspliced and incompletely spliced viral mRNAs
   2058..2175    +  misc_feature   cPPT/CTS: central polypurine tract and central termination sequence of HIV-1
   2299..2602    +  enhancer       CMV enhancer: human cytomegalovirus immediate early enhancer
   2603..2806    +  promoter       CMV promoter: human cytomegalovirus (CMV) immediate early promoter
   2808..2827    +  promoter       PLtetO-1 promoter (fragment): modified phage lambda PL promoter with tet operator sites (Lutz and Bujard, 1997)
   2829..2848    +  promoter       PLtetO-1 promoter (fragment): modified phage lambda PL promoter with tet operator sites (Lutz and Bujard, 1997)
   2856..2889    +  promoter       TRE3GV promoter (fragment): 3rd-generation Tet-responsive promoter that can be activated by binding of Tet-On® 3G, optimized for retroviral and lentiviral vectors
   3025..7125    +  CDS            Cas9: Cas9 (Csn1) endonuclease from the Streptococcus pyogenes Type II CRISPR/Cas system generates RNA-guided double strand breaks in DNA
   7177..7884    +  CDS            mCherry: mCherry is a basic (constitutively fluorescent) red fluorescent protein published in 2004, derived from Discosoma sp.. It is reported to be a very rapidly-maturing monomer with low acid sensitivity.
   7903..8610    +  CDS            mCherry: mCherry is a basic (constitutively fluorescent) red fluorescent protein published in 2004, derived from Discosoma sp.. It is reported to be a very rapidly-maturing monomer with low acid sensitivity.
   8629..9336    +  CDS            mCherry: mCherry is a basic (constitutively fluorescent) red fluorescent protein published in 2004, derived from Discosoma sp.. It is reported to be a very rapidly-maturing monomer with low acid sensitivity.
   9731..10319   +  misc_feature   WPRE: woodchuck hepatitis virus posttranscriptional regulatory element
  10327..10392   +  CDS            nef (fragment): NEF_HV1Z2 - Experimental evidence at protein level: Swiss-Prot protein existence level 1. Extracellular Nef protein targets CD4(+) T-lymphocytes for apoptosis by interacting with CXCR4 surface receptors. From Human immunodeficiency virus type 1 group M subtype D (isolate Z2/CDC-Z34) (HIV-1).
  10394..10627   +  LTR            3' LTR (ΔU3): self-inactivating 3' long terminal repeat (LTR) from HIV-1
  10723..10963   +  promoter       U6 promoter: RNA polymerase III promoter for human U6 snRNA
  10993..11068   +  misc_RNA       gRNA scaffold: guide RNA scaffold for the Streptococcus pyogenes CRISPR/Cas9 system
  11221..11325   +  promoter       AmpR promoter: bla
  11326..12186   +  CDS            AmpR: β-lactamase; bla; confers resistance to ampicillin, carbenicillin, and related antibiotics
  12357..12945   +  rep_origin     ori: high-copy-number ColE1/pMB1/pBR322/pUC origin of replication
  13128..13182   +  CDS            lacI (fragment): lac repressor; lacI; The lac repressor binds to the lac operator to inhibit transcription in E. coli. This inhibition can be relieved by adding lactose or isopropyl-β-D-thiogalactopyranoside (IPTG).
  13188..13281   +  rep_origin     SV40 ori (fragment): SV40 origin of replication
  13306..13343   +  CDS            lacI (fragment): lac repressor; lacI; The lac repressor binds to the lac operator to inhibit transcription in E. coli. This inhibition can be relieved by adding lactose or isopropyl-β-D-thiogalactopyranoside (IPTG).
  13356..13377   +  protein_bind   CAP binding site: CAP binding activates transcription in the presence of cAMP. E. coli catabolite activator protein
  13392..13422   +  promoter       lac promoter: promoter for the E. coli lac operon
  13426..13448   +  protein_bind   lac operator (fragment): The lac repressor binds to the lac operator to inhibit transcription in E. coli. This inhibition can be relieved by adding lactose or isopropyl-β-D-thiogalactopyranoside (IPTG). lac repressor encoded by lacI
  13480..13563   +  polyA_signal   SV40 poly(A) signal (fragment): SV40 polyadenylation signal
  13730..329     +  CDS            nef (fragment) (across the origin): NEF_HV1BR - Experimental evidence at protein level: Swiss-Prot protein existence level 1. Extracellular Nef protein targets CD4(+) T-lymphocytes for apoptosis by interacting with CXCR4 surface receptors (PubMed:14990729). From Human immunodeficiency virus type 1 group M subtype B (isolate BRU/LAI) (HIV-1).
