[The description below was written by a language model from this plasmid's Addgene catalogue record and pLannotate feature annotations shown in this document.]
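Description:
dCas9-3×RFP-P2A-wtAcrIIA4/gRNA telo is a 13.7 kb HIV-1-based lentiviral plasmid for mammalian expression that pairs a fluorescent, catalytically dead Cas9 with an anti-CRISPR protein and a guide RNA. It is propagated in E. coli through a high-copy ColE1/pUC-type origin and selected with ampicillin (AmpR, β-lactamase). The viral framework comprises a truncated 5' LTR, the Ψ packaging signal with a gag fragment, the RRE for Rev-dependent nuclear export, cPPT/CTS, WPRE to boost transcript expression, and a self-inactivating ΔU3 3' LTR.

Between the LTRs, the CMV enhancer/promoter drives a single open reading frame. Short tet-operator-like fragments are annotated just downstream of the promoter, which suggests it may be repressible by Tet repressor, although the record does not say so. The annotation shows S. pyogenes Cas9 (dCas9 according to the catalogue) followed by three tandem mCherry copies, which correspond to the 3×RFP. The P2A peptide and wild-type AcrIIA4 named in the record are not annotated; they presumably lie in the unannotated gap between the last mCherry and WPRE. P2A ribosomal skipping would release AcrIIA4, a phage-derived inhibitor that blocks Cas9 DNA binding, as a separate protein. A human U6 promoter and S. pyogenes gRNA scaffold express the "telo" sgRNA, presumably telomere-targeting. This cassette is annotated downstream of the 3' LTR, so it would appear to lie outside the packaged viral genome.

The record gives the purpose only as co-expression of these components. The design fits an imaging assay in which dCas9-3×RFP recruitment to repetitive loci reports on AcrIIA4 inhibition, with the wild-type inhibitor likely serving as a reference.
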