Addgene plasmid #137712: dCas9-3×RFP-P2A-wtAcrIIA4/gRNA telo
Purpose: Vector co-expressing dCas9-3×RFP-P2A-wtAcrIIA4 and sgRNA telo
Depositing lab: Dominik Niopek. Depositing organization: Universitaet Heidelberg.
Backbone
  Vector backbone: Lentiviral vector
  Vector type: Mammalian Expression, Lentiviral, CRISPR, Synthetic Biology
Growth in bacteria
  Bacterial resistance: Ampicillin, 100 μg/mL
  Growth temperature: 37°C
  Growth strain: NEB Stable
  Copy number: High Copy
Gene/Insert
  Gene/Insert name: dCas9-3×RFP-P2A-wtAcrIIA4/gRNA telo
  Species: Synthetic
  Promoter: CMV
  Cloning method: Unknown
  Sequencing primers: 5′ CMV-fw
Terms and licenses: Academic/Nonprofit Terms; Industry Terms: Not Available to Industry
How to cite: dCas9-3×RFP-P2A-wtAcrIIA4/gRNA telo was a gift from Dominik Niopek (Addgene plasmid # 137712 ; http://n2t.net/addgene:137712 ; RRID:Addgene_137712)
